Addgene plasmid #91954: FlucWT-HA-GFP11-N1
Purpose: Expresses FlucWT-HA-GFP11 in mammalian cells
Depositing lab: Rong Li. Publication: Cytosolic proteostasis through importing of misfolded proteins into mitochondria. Ruan L, Zhou C, Jin E, Kucharavy A, Zhang Y, Wen Z, Florens L, Li R. Nature. 2017 Mar 16;543(7645):443-446. doi: 10.1038/nature21695. Epub 2017 Mar 1. PubMed 28241148.
Backbone
  Vector backbone: pAcGFP1-N1
  Backbone manufacturer: Clontech
  Vector type: Mammalian Expression
  Selectable markers: Kan/Neo
Growth in bacteria
  Bacterial resistance: Kanamycin, 50 μg/mL
  Growth temperature: 37°C
  Growth strain: DH5alpha
  Copy number: High Copy
Gene/Insert
  Gene/Insert name: FlucWT-HA-GFP11
  Species: Synthetic
  Promoter: CMV
  Cloning method: Restriction Enzyme; 5′ cloning site HindIII (unknown if destroyed); 3′ cloning site NotI (unknown if destroyed)
Resource information
  A portion of this plasmid was derived from a plasmid made by: FlucWT was obtained from Franz-Ulrich Hartl (Addgene #90170.)
Terms and licenses: Academic/Nonprofit Terms; Industry Terms: Not Available to Industry
How to cite: FlucWT-HA-GFP11-N1 was a gift from Rong Li (Addgene plasmid # 91954 ; http://n2t.net/addgene:91954 ; RRID:Addgene_91954)
