[The description below was written by a language model from this plasmid's Addgene catalogue record and pLannotate feature annotations shown in this document.]
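Description:
FlucWT-HA-GFP11-N1 is a mammalian expression plasmid built on the Clontech pAcGFP1-N1 backbone, with a synthetic fusion of wild-type firefly luciferase, an HA epitope tag and the GFP11 fragment cloned between the HindIII and NotI sites. It is maintained at high copy in E. coli through a ColE1/pUC-type origin and also carries an f1 origin for single-stranded DNA production. A single NeoR/KanR (Tn5 aminoglycoside phosphotransferase) cassette serves both hosts: a bacterial bla-type promoter drives kanamycin resistance in E. coli, while the SV40 enhancer/early promoter and an HSV TK polyadenylation signal allow G418 selection of transfected mammalian cells.

The payload is transcribed from the human CMV immediate early enhancer and promoter and terminated by the SV40 poly(A) signal. The feature table annotates the luciferase coding sequence followed by a short match to an HA tag. GFP11 itself is not picked up as a separate feature, though an unannotated stretch downstream of the HA tag is where it would be expected from the construct name. Several other small hits (RSF ori, large T antigen, ble and bGH poly(A) fragments) appear to be partial matches within backbone sequence rather than functional elements.

GFP11 is the small final beta strand of split GFP, which fluoresces only when it meets the complementary GFP1-10 fragment, so a tagged protein reports its presence in whichever compartment GFP1-10 is targeted to. Firefly luciferase is a commonly used folding-sensitive model protein. The plasmid comes from a study of the import of misfolded cytosolic proteins into mitochondria, where the wild-type luciferase fusion would plausibly be used as a split-GFP localisation reporter, with HA allowing antibody detection. The record itself states only that it expresses the fusion in mammalian cells.
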