Features (pLannotate 1.2.2; 16 found; start..end, strand, type, name):
     25..84      +  rep_origin     RSF ori (fragment): Plasmids containing the RSF 1030 origin of replication can be propagated in E. coli cells that contain additional plasmids with compatible origins.
    152..455     +  enhancer       CMV enhancer: human cytomegalovirus immediate early enhancer
    456..659     +  promoter       CMV promoter: human cytomegalovirus (CMV) immediate early promoter
    682..718     +  misc_feature   MCS (fragment): multiple cloning site
    719..2368    +  CDS            luciferase: firefly luciferase; luc+; enhanced luc+ version of the luciferase gene
   2405..2431    +  CDS            3xHA (fragment): three tandem HA epitope tags
   2537..2620    +  CDS            large T antigen (fragment): large T antigen from SV40 (simian virus 40)
   2643..2764    +  polyA_signal   SV40 poly(A) signal: SV40 polyadenylation signal
   2798..3226    -  rep_origin     f1 ori (sequence partly withheld): f1 bacteriophage origin of replication; arrow indicates direction of (+) strand synthesis
   3253..3357    +  promoter       AmpR promoter: bla
   3359..3716    +  promoter       SV40 promoter: SV40 enhancer and early promoter
   3751..4545    +  CDS            NeoR/KanR: aminoglycoside phosphotransferase from Tn5; aph(3')-II (or nptII); confers resistance to neomycin, kanamycin, and G418 (Geneticin®)
   4566..4718    +  CDS            ble (fragment): BLE_KLEPN - Experimental evidence at protein level: Swiss-Prot protein existence level 1. Binding protein with a strong affinity to the bleomycin family of antibiotics. Binds to CL990; an antimitotic-antibiotic compound. From Klebsiella pneumoniae.
   4777..4824    +  polyA_signal   HSV TK poly(A) signal: herpes simplex virus thymidine kinase polyadenylation signal (Cole and Stacy, 1985)
   4915..4931    -  polyA_signal   bGH poly(A) signal (fragment): bovine growth hormone polyadenylation signal
   5153..5741    +  rep_origin     ori: high-copy-number ColE1/pMB1/pBR322/pUC origin of replication
>Addgene plasmid #91954 | FlucWT-HA-GFP11-N1 | addgene full sequence | sequence record 180680 | Addgene NGS Result
ACGGTTCCTGGCCTTTTGCTGGCCTTTTGCTCACATGTTCTTTCCTGCGTTATCCCCTGATTCTGTGGAT
AACCGTATTACCGCCATGCATTAGTTATTAATAGTAATCAATTACGGGGTCATTAGTTCATAGCCCATAT
ATGGAGTTCCGCGTTACATAACTTACGGTAAATGGCCCGCCTGGCTGACCGCCCAACGACCCCCGCCCAT
TGACGTCAATAATGACGTATGTTCCCATAGTAACGCCAATAGGGACTTTCCATTGACGTCAATGGGTGGA
GTATTTACGGTAAACTGCCCACTTGGCAGTACATCAAGTGTATCATATGCCAAGTACGCCCCCTATTGAC
GTCAATGACGGTAAATGGCCCGCCTGGCATTATGCCCAGTACATGACCTTATGGGACTTTCCTACTTGGC
AGTACATCTACGTATTAGTCATCGCTATTACCATGGTGATGCGGTTTTGGCAGTACATCAATGGGCGTGG
ATAGCGGTTTGACTCACGGGGATTTCCAAGTCTCCACCCCATTGACGTCAATGGGAGTTTGTTTTGGCAC
CAAAATCAACGGGACTTTCCAAAATGTCGTAACAACTCCGCCCCATTGACGCAAATGGGCGGTAGGCGTG
TACGGTGGGAGGTCTATATAAGCAGAGCTGGTTTAGTGAACCGTCAGATCCGCTAGCGCTACCGGACTCA
GATCTCGAGCTCAAGCTTATGGAAGACGCCAAAAACATAAAGAAAGGCCCGGCGCCATTCTATCCGCTGG
AAGATGGAACCGCTGGAGAGCAACTGCATAAGGCTATGAAGAGATACGCCCTGGTTCCTGGAACAATTGC
TTTTACAGATGCACATATCGAGGTGGACATCACTTACGCTGAGTACTTCGAAATGTCCGTTCGGTTGGCA
GAAGCTATGAAACGATATGGGCTGAATACAAATCACAGAATCGTCGTATGCAGTGAAAACTCTCTTCAAT
TCTTTATGCCGGTGTTGGGCGCGTTATTTATCGGAGTTGCAGTTGCGCCCGCGAACGACATTTATAATGA
ACGTGAATTGCTCAACAGTATGGGCATTTCGCAGCCTACCGTGGTGTTCGTTTCCAAAAAGGGGTTGCAA
AAAATTTTGAACGTGCAAAAAAAGCTCCCAATCATCCAAAAAATTATTATCATGGATTCTAAAACGGATT
ACCAGGGATTTCAGTCGATGTACACGTTCGTCACATCTCATCTACCTCCCGGTTTTAATGAATACGATTT
TGTGCCAGAGTCCTTCGATCGGGACAAGACAATTGCACTGATCATGAACTCCTCTGGATCTACTGGTCTG
CCTAAAGGTGTCGCTCTGCCTCATAGAACTGCCTGCGTGAGATTCTCGCATGCCAGAGATCCTATTTTTG
GCAATCAAATCATTCCGGATACTGCGATTTTAAGTGTTGTTCCATTCCATCACGGTTTTGGAATGTTTAC
TACACTCGGATATTTGATATGTGGATTTCGAGTCGTCTTAATGTATAGATTTGAAGAAGAGCTGTTTCTG
AGGAGCCTTCAGGATTACAAGATTCAAAGTGCGCTGCTGGTGCCAACCCTATTCTCCTTCTTCGCCAAAA
GCACTCTGATTGACAAATACGATTTATCTAATTTACACGAAATTGCTTCTGGTGGCGCTCCCCTCTCTAA
GGAAGTCGGGGAAGCGGTTGCCAAGAGGTTCCATCTGCCAGGTATCAGGCAAGGATATGGGCTCACTGAG
ACTACATCAGCTATTCTGATTACACCCGAGGGGGATGATAAACCGGGCGCGGTCGGTAAAGTTGTTCCAT
TTTTTGAAGCGAAGGTTGTGGATCTGGATACCGGGAAAACGCTGGGCGTTAATCAAAGAGGCGAACTGTG
TGTGAGAGGTCCTATGATTATGTCCGGTTATGTAAACAATCCGGAAGCGACCAACGCCTTGATTGACAAG
GATGGATGGCTACATTCTGGAGACATAGCTTACTGGGACGAAGACGAACACTTCTTCATCGTTGACCGCC
TGAAGTCTCTGATTAAGTACAAAGGCTATCAGGTGGCTCCCGCTGAATTGGAATCCATCTTGCTCCAACA
CCCCAACATCTTCGACGCAGGTGTCGCAGGTCTTCCCGACGATGACGCCGGTGAACTTCCCGCCGCCGTT
GTTGTTTTGGAGCACGGAAAGACGATGACGGAAAAAGAGATCGTGGATTACGTCGCCAGTCAAGTAACAA
CCGCGAAAAAGTTGCGCGGAGGAGTTGTGTTTGTGGACGAAGTACCGAAAGGTCTTACCGGAAAACTCGA
CGCAAGAAAAATCAGAGAGATCCTCATAAAGGCCAAGAAGGGCGGAAAGATTGCCGTGAAACCCGGGGGA
TCCGGTGACGGTCCGGTCGCCACCTACCCATACGATGTTCCAGATTACGCTGGTCGACGGATCGGTGGTG
GTTCTGGAGGCGGTTCTATGAGAGATCATATGGTTTTGCATGAATATGTTAATGCTGCTGGTATTACTTA
AGCGGCCGCGACTCTAGATCATAATCAGCCATACCACATTTGTAGAGGTTTTACTTGCTTTAAAAAACCT
CCCACACCTCCCCCTGAACCTGAAACATAAAATGAATGCAATTGTTGTTGTTAACTTGTTTATTGCAGCT
TATAATGGTTACAAATAAAGCAATAGCATCACAAATTTCACAAATAAAGCATTTTTTTCACTGCATTCTA
GTTGTGGTTTGTCCAAACTCATCAATGTATCTTAAGGCGTAAATTGTAAGCGTTAATATTTTGTTAAAAT
TCGCGTTAAATTTTTGTTAAATCAGCTCATTTTTTAACCAATAGGCCGAAATCGGCAAAATCCCTTATAA
ATCAAAAGAATAGACCGAGATAGGGT
[37 nt withheld, positions 2897-2933]
AAAGAACGTGGACTCCAACGTCAAAGG
[49 nt withheld, positions 2961-3009]
T
[91 nt withheld, positions 3011-3101]
G
[124 nt withheld, positions 3103-3226]
CAGGTGGCACTTTTCGGGGAAATGTGCGCGGAACCCCTATTTGTTTATTTTTCTAAATACATTCAAATAT
GTATCCGCTCATGAGACAATAACCCTGATAAATGCTTCAATAATATTGAAAAAGGAAGAGTCCTGAGGCG
GAAAGAACCAGCTGTGGAATGTGTGTCAGTTAGGGTGTGGAAAGTCCCCAGGCTCCCCAGCAGGCAGAAG
TATGCAAAGCATGCATCTCAATTAGTCAGCAACCAGGTGTGGAAAGTCCCCAGGCTCCCCAGCAGGCAGA
AGTATGCAAAGCATGCATCTCAATTAGTCAGCAACCATAGTCCCGCCCCTAACTCCGCCCATCCCGCCCC
TAACTCCGCCCAGTTCCGCCCATTCTCCGCCCCATGGCTGACTAATTTTTTTTATTTATGCAGAGGCCGA
GGCCGCCTCGGCCTCTGAGCTATTCCAGAAGTAGTGAGGAGGCTTTTTTGGAGGCCTAGGCTTTTGCAAA
GATCGATCAAGAGACAGGATGAGGATCGTTTCGCATGATTGAACAAGATGGATTGCACGCAGGTTCTCCG
GCCGCTTGGGTGGAGAGGCTATTCGGCTATGACTGGGCACAACAGACAATCGGCTGCTCTGATGCCGCCG
TGTTCCGGCTGTCAGCGCAGGGGCGCCCGGTTCTTTTTGTCAAGACCGACCTGTCCGGTGCCCTGAATGA
ACTGCAAGACGAGGCAGCGCGGCTATCGTGGCTGGCCACGACGGGCGTTCCTTGCGCAGCTGTGCTCGAC
GTTGTCACTGAAGCGGGAAGGGACTGGCTGCTATTGGGCGAAGTGCCGGGGCAGGATCTCCTGTCATCTC
ACCTTGCTCCTGCCGAGAAAGTATCCATCATGGCTGATGCAATGCGGCGGCTGCATACGCTTGATCCGGC
TACCTGCCCATTCGACCACCAAGCGAAACATCGCATCGAGCGAGCACGTACTCGGATGGAAGCCGGTCTT
GTCGATCAGGATGATCTGGACGAAGAGCATCAGGGGCTCGCGCCAGCCGAACTGTTCGCCAGGCTCAAGG
CGAGCATGCCCGACGGCGAGGATCTCGTCGTGACCCATGGCGATGCCTGCTTGCCGAATATCATGGTGGA
AAATGGCCGCTTTTCTGGATTCATCGACTGTGGCCGGCTGGGTGTGGCGGACCGCTATCAGGACATAGCG
TTGGCTACCCGTGATATTGCTGAAGAGCTTGGCGGCGAATGGGCTGACCGCTTCCTCGTGCTTTACGGTA
TCGCCGCTCCCGATTCGCAGCGCATCGCCTTCTATCGCCTTCTTGACGAGTTCTTCTGAGCGGGACTCTG
GGGTTCGAAATGACCGACCAAGCGACGCCCAACCTGCCATCACGAGATTTCGATTCCACCGCCGCCTTCT
ATGAAAGGTTGGGCTTCGGAATCGTTTTCCGGGACGCCGGCTGGATGATCCTCCAGCGCGGGGATCTCAT
GCTGGAGTTCTTCGCCCACCCTAGGGGGAGGCTAACTGAAACACGGAAGGAGACAATACCGGAAGGAACC
CGCGCTATGACGGCAATAAAAAGACAGAATAAAACGCACGGTGTTGGGTCGTTTGTTCATAAACGCGGGG
TTCGGTCCCAGGGCTGGCACTCTGTCGATACCCCACCGAGACCCCATTGGGGCCAATACGCCCGCGTTTC
TTCCTTTTCCCCACCCCACCCCCCAAGTTCGGGTGAAGGCCCAGGGCTCGCAGCCAACGTCGGGGCGGCA
GGCCCTGCCATAGCCTCAGGTTACTCATATATACTTTAGATTGATTTAAAACTTCATTTTTAATTTAAAA
GGATCTAGGTGAAGATCCTTTTTGATAATCTCATGACCAAAATCCCTTAACGTGAGTTTTCGTTCCACTG
AGCGTCAGACCCCGTAGAAAAGATCAAAGGATCTTCTTGAGATCCTTTTTTTCTGCGCGTAATCTGCTGC
TTGCAAACAAAAAAACCACCGCTACCAGCGGTGGTTTGTTTGCCGGATCAAGAGCTACCAACTCTTTTTC
CGAAGGTAACTGGCTTCAGCAGAGCGCAGATACCAAATACTGTTCTTCTAGTGTAGCCGTAGTTAGGCCA
CCACTTCAAGAACTCTGTAGCACCGCCTACATACCTCGCTCTGCTAATCCTGTTACCAGTGGCTGCTGCC
AGTGGCGATAAGTCGTGTCTTACCGGGTTGGACTCAAGACGATAGTTACCGGATAAGGCGCAGCGGTCGG
GCTGAACGGGGGGTTCGTGCACACAGCCCAGCTTGGAGCGAACGACCTACACCGAACTGAGATACCTACA
GCGTGAGCTATGAGAAAGCGCCACGCTTCCCGAAGGGAGAAAGGCGGACAGGTATCCGGTAAGCGGCAGG
GTCGGAACAGGAGAGCGCACGAGGGAGCTTCCAGGGGGAAACGCCTGGTATCTTTATAGTCCTGTCGGGT
TTCGCCACCTCTGACTTGAGCGTCGATTTTTGTGATGCTCGTCAGGGGGGCGGAGCCTATGGAAAAACGC
CAGCAACGCGGCCTTTTT
